>Addgene plasmid #56504 | mWasabi-Golgi-7 | depositor partial sequence | sequence record 87398 | insert sequence
TAGTGACGTCAGATCCGCTAGCATGAGGCTTCGGGAGCCGCTCCTGAGCGGCAGCGCCGCGATGCCAGGC
GCGTCCCTACAGCGGGCCTGCCGCCTGCTCGTGGCCGTCTGCGCTCTGCACCTTGGCGTCACCCTCGTTT
ACTACCTGGCTGGCCGCGACCTGAGCCGCCTGCCCCAACTGGTCGGAGTCTCCACACCGCTGCAGGGCGG
CTCGAACAGTGCCGCCGCCATCGGGCAGTCCTCCGGGGAGCTCCGGACCGGAGGGGCCAAGGATCCACCG
GTCGCCACCATGGTGAGCAAGGGCGAGGAGACCACAATGGGCGTAATCAAGCCCGACATGAAGATCAAGC
TGAAGATGGAGGGCAACGTGAATGGCCACGCCTTCGTGATCGAGGGCGAGGGCGAGGGCAAGCCCTACGA
CGGCACCAACACCATCAACCTGGAGGTGAAGGAGGGAGCCCCCCTGCCCTTCTCCTACGACATTCTGACC
ACCGCGTTCAGTTACGGCAACAGGGCCTTCACCAAGTACCCCGACGACATCCCCAACTACTTCAAGCAGT
CCTTCCCCGAGGGCTACTCTTGGGAGCGCACCATGACCTTCGAGGACAAGGGCATCGTGAAGGTGAAGTC
CGACATCTCCATGGAGGAGGACTCCTTCATCTACGAGATACACCTCAAGGGCGAGAACTTCCCCCCCAAC
GGCCCCGTGATGCAGAAGGAGACCACCGGCTGGGACGCCTCCACCGAGAGGATGTACGTGCGCGACGGCG
TGCTGAAGGGCGACGTCAAGATGAAGCTGCTGCTGGAGGGCGGCGGCCACCACCGCGTTGACTTCAAGAC
CATCTACAGGGCCAAGAAGGCGGTGAAGCTGCCCGACTATCACTTTGTGGACCACCGCATCGAGATCCTG
AACCACGACAAGGACTACAACAAGGTGACCGTTTACGAGATCGCCGTGGCCCGCAACTCCACCGACGGCA
TGGACGAGCTGTACAAGTAAGCGGCCGCGACTCTAGATCATAATCAGCCATACCACATT
