>Addgene plasmid #56504 | mWasabi-Golgi-7 | addgene partial sequence | sequence record 104041 | CMV-F 5'-CGCAAATGGGCGGTAGGCGTG-3'
CCGTCAGATCCGCTAGCATGAGGCTTCGGGAGCCGCTCCTGAGCGGCAGCGCCGCGATGCCAGGCGCGTC
CCTACAGCGGGCCTGCCGCCTGCTCGTGGCCGTCTGCGCTCTGCACCTTGGCGTCACCCTCGTTTACTAC
CTGGCTGGCCGCGACCTGAGCCGCCTGCCCCAACTGGTCGGAGTCTCCACACCGCTGCAGGGCGGCTCGA
ACAGTGCCGCCGCCATCGGGCAGTCCTCCGGGGAGCTCCGGACCGGAGGGGCCAAGGATCCACCGGTCGC
CACCATGGTGAGCAAGGGCGAGGAGACCACAATGGGCGTAATCAAGCCCGACATGAAGATCAAGCTGAAG
ATGGAGGGCAACGTGAATGGCCACGCCTTCGTGATCGAGGGCGAGGGCGAGGGCAAGCCCTACGACGGCA
CCAACACCATCAACCTGGAGGTGAAGGAGGGAGCCCCCCTGCCCTTCTCCTACGACATTCTGACCACCGC
GTTCAGTTACGGCAACAGGGCCTTCACCAAGTACCCCGACGACATCCCCAACTACTTCAAGCAGTCCTTC
CCCGAGGGCTACTCTTGGGAGCGCACCATGACCTTCGAGGACAAGGGCATCGTGAAGGTGAAGTCCGACA
TCTCCATGGAGGAGGACTCCTTCATCTACGAGATACACCTCAAGGGCGAGAACTTCCCCCCCAACGGCCC
CGTGATGCAGAAGGAGACCACCGGCTGGGACGCCTCCACCGAGAGGATGTACGTGCGCGACGGCGTGCTG
AA
