[The description below was written by a language model from this plasmid's Addgene catalogue record.]
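Description:
mWasabi-Golgi-7 is a mammalian expression plasmid that produces a green fluorescent marker for the Golgi complex. It is built on an mWasabi fluorescent-protein backbone of about 4.75 kb (without insert), is maintained at high copy in E. coli under kanamycin selection, and carries a neomycin resistance marker so that transfected mammalian cells can be selected with G418. The record does not include a feature table, so the origin of replication and the exact arrangement of the resistance cassette are not stated. The listed 3′ sequencing primer suggests that an SV40 polyadenylation signal lies downstream of the coding region.

The insert encodes amino acids 1–82 of human B4GALT1 (beta-1,4-galactosyltransferase 1), expressed from the CMV promoter. mWasabi is fused to the C-terminal end of this fragment. B4GALT1 is a type II membrane glycosyltransferase that resides in the Golgi. Its N-terminal region, comprising the short cytoplasmic tail, the transmembrane signal-anchor and part of the stem, is widely used as a Golgi targeting and retention sequence. Fusing it upstream of a fluorescent protein therefore directs the fluorophore to Golgi membranes without including the enzyme's catalytic domain. The "7" in the name probably refers to the length of the linker between the targeting sequence and mWasabi, but the record does not say so.

mWasabi is a bright monomeric green fluorescent protein, recorded here with excitation at 493 nm and emission at 509 nm. The construct is intended for transient or stable transfection of mammalian cells to visualise Golgi morphology, position and dynamics by fluorescence microscopy. It can also serve as an organelle reference marker in colocalisation experiments with spectrally distinct fluorophores.
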