Addgene plasmid #56504: mWasabi-Golgi-7
Purpose: Localization: Golgi Complex, Excitation: 493, Emission: 509
Depositing lab: Michael Davidson. Depositing organization: Florida State University, Tallahassee.
Backbone
  Vector backbone: mWasabi
  Backbone size w/o insert (bp): 4750
  Vector type: Mammalian Expression
  Selectable markers: Neomycin (select with G418)
Growth in bacteria
  Bacterial resistance: Kanamycin, 50 μg/mL
  Growth temperature: 37°C
  Growth strain: DH5alpha
  Copy number: High Copy
Gene/Insert
  Gene/Insert name: Golgi (alt name: NM_001497.3)
  Species: H. sapiens (human)
  Mutation: aa 1-82 of NM_001497.3
  Entrez Gene: B4GALT1 (a.k.a. B4GAL-T1, CDG2D, CLDLFIB, GGTB2, GT1, GTB, beta4Gal-T1)
  Promoter: CMV
  Tag / fusion protein: mWasabi (C terminal on backbone)
  Cloning method: Unknown
  Sequencing primers: 5′ CMV-F; 3′ SV40pA-R
Terms and licenses: Academic/Nonprofit Terms; Industry Terms: Not Available to Industry
Depositor comments: . Excitation = 493; Emission = 509
How to cite: mWasabi-Golgi-7 was a gift from Michael Davidson (Addgene plasmid # 56504 ; http://n2t.net/addgene:56504 ; RRID:Addgene_56504)
